Addgene plasmid #26433: pLenti CMVtight Hygro DEST (w769-1)
Purpose: (Empty Backbone)
Depositing lab: Eric Campeau. Depositing organization: University of Massachusetts, Worcester.
Backbone
  Vector backbone: p156RRL-sinPPT-CMV-GFP-PRE/Nhe I
  Backbone size (bp): 10104
  Vector type: Mammalian Expression, Lentiviral ; Tet-On Advanced Destination vector
  Selectable markers: Hygromycin
Growth in bacteria
  Bacterial resistance: Chloramphenicol and Ampicillin, 25 & 100 μg/mL
  Growth temperature: 37°C
  Growth strain: ccdB Survival
  Growth instructions: DB3.1 or ccDB survival, 37oC
  Copy number: Low Copy
Gene/Insert
  Gene/Insert name: no insert
  Cloning method: Restriction Enzyme
  Sequencing primers: 5′ CMVtightFORW; 3′ WPRErev
Resource information
  A portion of this plasmid was derived from a plasmid made by: The CMVtight element was a gift from Dr. Dominic Esposito.
Terms and licenses: Academic/Nonprofit Terms; Industry Terms: Not Available to Industry
Depositor comments: Need to be transduced in a Tet-On advanced cell line in order to obtain expression of the GOI. There are a few mismatches between Addgene's sequence and Dr Campeau's sequence. The sequence differences do not affect plasmid function. Addgene found this plasmid to be extremely slow growing.
How to cite: pLenti CMVtight Hygro DEST (w769-1) was a gift from Eric Campeau (Addgene plasmid # 26433 ; http://n2t.net/addgene:26433 ; RRID:Addgene_26433)
