[The description below was written by a language model from this plasmid's Addgene catalogue record and pLannotate feature annotations shown in this document.]
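Description:
pLenti CMVtight Hygro DEST (w769-1) is an empty, roughly 10.1 kb lentiviral Gateway destination vector for tetracycline-inducible expression in mammalian cells, built on the p156RRL-sinPPT-CMV-GFP-PRE backbone. The viral transfer cassette follows a third-generation HIV-1 layout: an RSV promoter fused to a truncated 5' LTR drives production of the genomic RNA, followed by the Ψ packaging signal with a gag fragment, the Rev response element for Rev-dependent nuclear export, and the cPPT/CTS. A second truncated LTR lies downstream, followed by an SV40 polyadenylation signal. In bacteria the plasmid carries a ColE1/pUC-type origin, an f1 origin and ampicillin resistance. Although the origin is annotated as a high-copy type, the record lists the plasmid as low copy and notes that it grows extremely slowly.

The payload position is controlled by the tight TRE promoter (seven tet operators upstream of a minimal CMV promoter). Downstream sits a Gateway cassette in which attR1 and attR2 flank a chloramphenicol resistance gene and the ccdB toxin. Because of ccdB, the unrecombined vector must be propagated in a ccdB-tolerant strain under chloramphenicol plus ampicillin. An LR reaction with an entry clone swaps the cassette for a gene of interest, and ccdB then counterselects against unrecombined plasmid in standard strains. A WPRE follows the cassette to enhance transcript expression, and a separate mouse PGK promoter drives hygromycin resistance for selecting transduced cells. The vector encodes no transactivator, so the depositor notes that it must be introduced into a Tet-On Advanced cell line to obtain expression of the inserted gene. The depositor also notes a few sequence mismatches with the reference that do not affect function.
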