Features (pLannotate 1.2.2; 35 found; start..end, strand, type, name):
    407..499     +  CDS            lacI (fragment): lac repressor; lacI; The lac repressor binds to the lac operator to inhibit transcription in E. coli. This inhibition can be relieved by adding lactose or isopropyl-β-D-thiogalactopyranoside (IPTG).
    512..533     +  protein_bind   CAP binding site: CAP binding activates transcription in the presence of cAMP. E. coli catabolite activator protein
    548..578     +  promoter       lac promoter: promoter for the E. coli lac operon
    586..602     +  protein_bind   lac operator: The lac repressor binds to the lac operator to inhibit transcription in E. coli. This inhibition can be relieved by adding lactose or isopropyl-β-D-thiogalactopyranoside (IPTG). lac repressor encoded by lacI
    647..665     +  promoter       T3 promoter: promoter for bacteriophage T3 RNA polymerase
    693..919     +  promoter       RSV promoter: Rous sarcoma virus enhancer/promoter
    920..1100    +  LTR            5' LTR (truncated): truncated 5' long terminal repeat (LTR) from HIV-1
   1147..1272    +  misc_feature   HIV-1 Ψ: packaging signal of human immunodeficiency virus type 1
   1256..1619    +  CDS            HIV-1 gag (fragment): gag protein from human immunodeficiency virus 1; gag
   1765..1998    +  misc_feature   RRE: The Rev response element (RRE) of HIV-1 allows for Rev-dependent mRNA export from the nucleus to the cytoplasm.
   2375..2475    +  CDS            Rev (fragment): human immunodeficiency virus 1 (HIV-1) Rev protein; rev; enhances nuclear export of unspliced and incompletely spliced viral mRNAs
   2494..2611    +  misc_feature   cPPT/CTS: central polypurine tract and central termination sequence of HIV-1
   2633..2947    +  promoter       tight TRE promoter: Tet-responsive promoter PTight, consisting of seven tet operator sequences followed by the minimal CMV promoter
   2952..2978    +  misc_feature   MCS (fragment): pUC18/19 multiple cloning site
   3025..3149    +  protein_bind   attR1: mutant version of attR; recombination site for the Gateway® LR reaction LR Clonase™
   3174..3204    +  promoter       lac UV5 promoter: E. coli lac promoter with an "up" mutation
   3228..3257    +  promoter       cat promoter (fragment): promoter of the E. coli cat gene encoding chloramphenicol acetyltransferase
   3258..3917    +  CDS            CmR: chloramphenicol acetyltransferase; cat; confers resistance to chloramphenicol
   4096..4254    +  CDS            ccdA (fragment): CCDA_ECO57 - Also known as H, letA. Experimental evidence at protein level: Swiss-Prot protein existence level 1. Antitoxin component of a type II toxin-antitoxin (TA) system which inhibits the post-segregational killing (PSK) of plasmid-free cells, also referred to as a plasmid addiction system. Binds to and blocks the activity of CcdB; will also remove bound CcdB protein from the CcdB-GyrA complex by forming a CcdA-CcdB complex, a process termed rejuvenation. Functions as a transcriptional corepressor for the ccdAB operon, repression also requires CcdB (By similarity). From Escherichia coli
   4259..4561    +  CDS            ccdB: CCDB_ECOLI - Also known as G, letB, letD. Experimental evidence at protein level: Swiss-Prot protein existence level 1. Toxic component of a type II toxin-antitoxin (TA) system, functioning in plasmid maintainence. Responsible for the post- segregational killing (PSK) of plasmid-free cells, also referred to as a plasmid addiction system. Half-life of over 2 hours. Cell killing by CcdB is accompanied by filamentation, defects in chromosome and plasmid segregation, defects in cell division, formation of anucleate cells, decreased DNA synthesis and plasmid loss. Interferes with the activity of DN
   4605..4729    -  protein_bind   attR2: mutant version of attR; recombination site for the Gateway® LR reaction LR Clonase™
   4760..5348    +  misc_feature   WPRE: woodchuck hepatitis virus posttranscriptional regulatory element
   5404..5903    +  promoter       PGK promoter: mouse phosphoglycerate kinase 1 promoter
   5921..6946    +  CDS            HygR: aminoglycoside phosphotransferase from E. coli; aph(4)-Ia; confers resistance to hygromycin
   6964..7242    +  CDS            yokD (fragment): YOKD_BACSU - Experimental evidence at protein level: Swiss-Prot protein existence level 1. May contribute to antibiotic resistance. From Bacillus subtilis (strain 168).
   7250..7387    +  CDS            nef (fragment): NEF_HV1LA - Experimental evidence at protein level: Swiss-Prot protein existence level 1. Extracellular Nef protein targets CD4(+) T-lymphocytes for apoptosis by interacting with CXCR4 surface receptors. From Human immunodeficiency virus type 1 group M subtype B (isolate Lai) (HIV-1).
   7373..7553    +  LTR            5' LTR (truncated): truncated 5' long terminal repeat (LTR) from HIV-1
   7625..7746    +  polyA_signal   SV40 poly(A) signal: SV40 polyadenylation signal
   7786..7921    +  rep_origin     SV40 ori: SV40 origin of replication
   7942..7960    -  promoter       T7 promoter: promoter for bacteriophage T7 RNA polymerase
   7968..8123    +  CDS            lacZα (fragment): LacZα fragment of β-galactosidase; lacZ fragment
   8128..8556    +  rep_origin     f1 ori (sequence partly withheld): f1 bacteriophage origin of replication; arrow indicates direction of (+) strand synthesis
   8609..8713    +  promoter       AmpR promoter: bla
   8714..9574    +  CDS            AmpR: β-lactamase; bla; confers resistance to ampicillin, carbenicillin, and related antibiotics
   9745..224     +  rep_origin     ori (across the origin): high-copy-number ColE1/pMB1/pBR322/pUC origin of replication
>Addgene plasmid #26433 | pLenti CMVtight Hygro DEST (w769-1) | addgene full sequence | sequence record 157879 | Addgene NGS Result
CCGAACTGAGATACCTACAGCGTGAGCTATGAGAAAGCGCCACGCTTCCCGAAGGGAGAAAGGCGGACAG
GTATCCGGTAAGCGGCAGGGTCGGAACAGGAGAGCGCACGAGGGAGCTTCCAGGGGGAAACGCCTGGTAT
CTTTATAGTCCTGTCGGGTTTCGCCACCTCTGACTTGAGCGTCGATTTTTGTGATGCTCGTCAGGGGGGC
GGAGCCTATGGAAAAACGCCAGCAACGCGGCCTTTTTACGGTTCCTGGCCTTTTGCTGGCCTTTTGCTCA
CATGTTCTTTCCTGCGTTATCCCCTGATTCTGTGGATAACCGTATTACCGCCTTTGAGTGAGCTGATACC
GCTCGCCGCAGCCGAACGACCGAGCGCAGCGAGTCAGTGAGCGAGGAAGCGGAAGAGCGCCCAATACGCA
AACCGCCTCTCCCCGCGCGTTGGCCGATTCATTAATGCAGCTGGCACGACAGGTTTCCCGACTGGAAAGC
GGGCAGTGAGCGCAACGCAATTAATGTGAGTTAGCTCACTCATTAGGCACCCCAGGCTTTACACTTTATG
CTTCCGGCTCGTATGTTGTGTGGAATTGTGAGCGGATAACAATTTCACACAGGAAACAGCTATGACCATG
ATTACGCCAAGCGCGCAATTAACCCTCACTAAAGGGAACAAAAGCTGGAGCTGCAAGCTTAATGTAGTCT
TATGCAATACTCTTGTAGTCTTGCAACATGGTAACGATGAGTTAGCAACATGCCTTACAAGGAGAGAAAA
AGCACCGTGCATGCCGATTGGTGGAAGTAAGGTGGTACGATCGTGCCTTATTAGGAAGGCAACAGACGGG
TCTGACATGGATTGGACGAACCACTGAATTGCCGCATTGCAGAGATATTGTATTTAAGTGCCTAGCTCGA
TACATAAACGGGTCTCTCTGGTTAGACCAGATCTGAGCCTGGGAGCTCTCTGGCTAACTAGGGAACCCAC
TGCTTAAGCCTCAATAAAGCTTGCCTTGAGTGCTTCAAGTAGTGTGTGCCCGTCTGTTGTGTGACTCTGG
TAACTAGAGATCCCTCAGACCCTTTTAGTCAGTGTGGAAAATCTCTAGCAGTGGCGCCCGAACAGGGACT
TGAAAGCGAAAGGGAAACCAGAGGAGCTCTCTCGACGCAGGACTCGGCTTGCTGAAGCGCGCACGGCAAG
AGGCGAGGGGCGGCGACTGGTGAGTACGCCAAAAATTTTGACTAGCGGAGGCTAGAAGGAGAGAGATGGG
TGCGAGAGCGTCAGTATTAAGCGGGGGAGAATTAGATCGCGATGGGAAAAAATTCGGTTAAGGCCAGGGG
GAAAGAAAAAATATAAATTAAAACATATAGTATGGGCAAGCAGGGAGCTAGAACGATTCGCAGTTAATCC
TGGCCTGTTAGAAACATCAGAAGGCTGTAGACAAATACTGGGACAGCTACAACCATCCCTTCAGACAGGA
TCAGAAGAACTTAGATCATTATATAATACAGTAGCAACCCTCTATTGTGTGCATCAAAGGATAGAGATAA
AAGACACCAAGGAAGCTTTAGACAAGATAGAGGAAGAGCAAAACAAAAGTAAGACCACCGCACAGCAAGC
GGCCGCTGATCTTCAGACCTGGAGGAGGAGATATGAGGGACAATTGGAGAAGTGAATTATATAAATATAA
AGTAGTAAAAATTGAACCATTAGGAGTAGCACCCACCAAGGCAAAGAGAAGAGTGGTGCAGAGAGAAAAA
AGAGCAGTGGGAATAGGAGCTTTGTTCCTTGGGTTCTTGGGAGCAGCAGGAAGCACTATGGGCGCAGCGT
CAATGACGCTGACGGTACAGGCCAGACAATTATTGTCTGGTATAGTGCAGCAGCAGAACAATTTGCTGAG
GGCTATTGAGGCGCAACAGCATCTGTTGCAACTCACAGTCTGGGGCATCAAGCAGCTCCAGGCAAGAATC
CTGGCTGTGGAAAGATACCTAAAGGATCAACAGCTCCTGGGGATTTGGGGTTGCTCTGGAAAACTCATTT
GCACCACTGCTGTGCCTTGGAATGCTAGTTGGAGTAATAAATCTCTGGAACAGATTTGGAATCACACGAC
CTGGATGGAGTGGGACAGAGAAATTAACAATTACACAAGCTTAATACACTCCTTAATTGAAGAATCGCAA
AACCAGCAAGAAAAGAATGAACAAGAATTATTGGAATTAGATAAATGGGCAAGTTTGTGGAATTGGTTTA
ACATAACAAATTGGCTGTGGTATATAAAATTATTCATAATGATAGTAGGAGGCTTGGTAGGTTTAAGAAT
AGTTTTTGCTGTACTTTCTATAGTGAATAGAGTTAGGCAGGGATATTCACCATTATCGTTTCAGACCCAC
CTCCCAACCCCGAGGGGACCCGACAGGCCCGAAGGAATAGAAGAAGAAGGTGGAGAGAGAGACAGAGACA
GATCCATTCGATTAGTGAACGGATCTCGACGGTATCGGTTAACTTTTAAAAGAAAAGGGGGGATTGGGGG
GTACAGTGCAGGGGAAAGAATAGTAGACATAATAGCAACAGACATACAAACTAAAGAATTACAAAAACAA
ATTACAAAAATTCAAAATTTTATCGATCACGAGACTAGCCTCGAGTTTACTCCCTATCAGTGATAGAGAA
CGTATGTCGAGTTTACTCCCTATCAGTGATAGAGAACGATGTCGAGTTTACTCCCTATCAGTGATAGAGA
ACGTATGTCGAGTTTACTCCCTATCAGTGATAGAGAACGTATGTCGAGTTTACTCCCTATCAGTGATAGA
GAACGTATGTCGAGTTTATCCCTATCAGTGATAGAGAACGTATGTCGAGTTTACTCCCTATCAGTGATAG
AGAACGTATGTCGAGGTAGGCGTGTACGGTGGGAGGCCTATATAAGCAGAGCTCGTTTAGTGAACCGTCA
GATCGCCTGGAGAATTCGAGCTCGGTACCCGGGGATCCACCGGTTCGTCGACTAGTCCAGTGTGGTGGAA
TTCTGCAGATATCAACAAGTTTGTACAAAAAAGCTGAACGAGAAACGTAAAATGATATAAATATCAATAT
ATTAAATTAGATTTTGCATAAAAAACAGACTACATAATACTGTAAAACACAACATATCCAGTCACTATGG
CGGCCGCATTAGGCACCCCAGGCTTTACACTTTATGCTTCCGGCTCGTATAATGTGTGGATTTTGAGTTA
GGATCCGTCGAGATTTTCAGGAGCTAAGGAAGCTAAAATGGAGAAAAAAATCACTGGATATACCACCGTT
GATATATCCCAATGGCATCGTAAAGAACATTTTGAGGCATTTCAGTCAGTTGCTCAATGTACCTATAACC
AGACCGTTCAGCTGGATATTACGGCCTTTTTAAAGACCGTAAAGAAAAATAAGCACAAGTTTTATCCGGC
CTTTATTCACATTCTTGCCCGCCTGATGAATGCTCATCCGGAATTCCGTATGGCAATGAAAGACGGTGAG
CTGGTGATATGGGATAGTGTTCACCCTTGTTACACCGTTTTCCATGAGCAAACTGAAACGTTTTCATCGC
TCTGGAGTGAATACCACGACGATTTCCGGCAGTTTCTACACATATATTCGCAAGATGTGGCGTGTTACGG
TGAAAACCTGGCCTATTTCCCTAAAGGGTTTATTGAGAATATGTTTTTCGTCTCAGCCAATCCCTGGGTG
AGTTTCACCAGTTTTGATTTAAACGTGGCCAATATGGACAACTTCTTCGCCCCCGTTTTCACCATGGGCA
AATATTATACGCAAGGCGACAAGGTGCTGATGCCGCTGGCGATTCAGGTTCATCATGCCGTTTGTGATGG
CTTCCATGTCGGCAGAATGCTTAATGAATTACAACAGTACTGCGATGAGTGGCAGGGCGGGGCGTAAAGA
TCTGGATCCGGCTTACTAAAAGCCAGATAACAGTATGCGTATTTGCGCGCTGATTTTTGCGGTATAAGAA
TATATACTGATATGTATACCCGAAGTATGTCAAAAAGAGGTATGCTATGAAGCAGCGTATTACAGTGACA
GTTGACAGCGACAGCTATCAGTTGCTCAAGGCATATATGATGTCAATATCTCCGGTCTGGTAAGCACAAC
CATGCAGAATGAAGCCCGTCGTCTGCGTGCCGAACGCTGGAAAGCGGAAAATCAGGAAGGGATGGCTGAG
GTCGCCCGGTTTATTGAAATGAACGGCTCTTTTGCTGACGAGAACAGGGGCTGGTGAAATGCAGTTTAAG
GTTTACACCTATAAAAGAGAGAGCCGTTATCGTCTGTTTGTGGATGTACAGAGTGATATTATTGACACGC
CCGGGCGACGGATGGTGATCCCCCTGGCCAGTGCACGTCTGCTGTCAGATAAAGTCTCCCGTGAACTTTA
CCCGGTGGTGCATATCGGGGATGAAAGCTGGCGCATGATGACCACCGATATGGCCAGTGTGCCGGTCTCC
GTTATCGGGGAAGAAGTGGCTGATCTCAGCCACCGCGAAAATGACATCAAAAACGCCATTAACCTGATGT
TCTGGGGAATATAAATGTCAGGCTCCCTTATACACAGCCAGTCTGCAGGTCGACCATAGTGACTGGATAT
GTTGTGTTTTACAGTATTATGTAGTCTGTTTTTTATGCAAAATCTAATTTAATATATTGATATTTATATC
ATTTTACGTTTCTCGTTCAGCTTTCTTGTACAAAGTGGTTGATATCCAGCACAGTGGCGGCCGCTCGACA
ATCAACCTCTGGATTACAAAATTTGTGAAAGATTGACTGGTATTCTTAACTATGTTGCTCCTTTTACGCT
ATGTGGATACGCTGCTTTAATGCCTTTGTATCATGCTATTGCTTCCCGTATGGCTTTCATTTTCTCCTCC
TTGTATAAATCCTGGTTGCTGTCTCTTTATGAGGAGTTGTGGCCCGTTGTCAGGCAACGTGGCGTGGTGT
GCACTGTGTTTGCTGACGCAACCCCCACTGGTTGGGGCATTGCCACCACCTGTCAGCTCCTTTCCGGGAC
TTTCGCTTTCCCCCTCCCTATTGCCACGGCGGAACTCATCGCCGCCTGCCTTGCCCGCTGCTGGACAGGG
GCTCGGCTGTTGGGCACTGACAATTCCGTGGTGTTGTCGGGGAAGCTGACGTCCTTTCCATGGCTGCTCG
CCTGTGTTGCCACCTGGATTCTGCGCGGGACGTCCTTCTGCTACGTCCCTTCGGCCCTCAATCCAGCGGA
CCTTCCTTCCCGCGGCCTGCTGCCGGCTCTGCGGCCTCTTCCGCGTCTTCGCCTTCGCCCTCAGACGAGT
CGGATCTCCCTTTGGGCCGCCTCCCCGCCTGGAATTCTGCAGATATCCGGACTAGTGATCTCTCGAGGTT
AACGAATTCTACCGGGTAGGGGAGGCGCTTTTCCCAAGGCAGTCTGGAGCATGCGCTTTAGCAGCCCCGC
TGGGCACTTGGCGCTACACAAGTGGCCTCTGGCCTCGCACACATTCCACATCCACCGGTAGGCGCCAACC
GGCTCCGTTCTTTGGTGGCCCCTTCGCGCCACCTTCTACTCCTCCCCTAGTCAGGAAGTTCCCCCCCGCC
CCGCAGCTCGCGTCGTGCAGGACGTGACAAATGGAAGTAGCACGTCTCACTAGTCTCGTGCAGATGGACA
GCACCGCTGAGCAATGGAAGCGGGTAGGCCTTTGGGGCAGCGGCCAATAGCAGCTTTGCTCCTTCGCTTT
CTGGGCTCAGAGGCTGGGAAGGGGTGGGTCCGGGGGCGGGCTCAGGGGCGGGCTCAGGGGCGGGGCGGGC
GCCCGAAGGTCCTCCGGAGGCCCGGCATTCTGCACGCTTCAAAAGCGCACGTCTGCCGCGCTGTTCTCCT
CTTCCTCATCTCCGGGCCTTTCGACCTGCATCCCGCCACCATGAAAAAGCCTGAACTCACCGCGACGTCT
GTCGAGAAGTTTCTGATCGAAAAGTTCGACAGCGTCTCCGACCTGATGCAGCTCTCGGAGGGCGAAGAAT
CTCGTGCTTTCAGCTTCGATGTAGGAGGGCGTGGATATGTCCTGCGGGTAAATAGCTGCGCCGATGGTTT
CTACAAAGATCGTTATGTTTATCGGCACTTTGCATCGGCCGCGCTCCCGATTCCGGAAGTGCTTGACATT
GGGGAATTCAGCGAGAGCCTGACCTATTGCATCTCCCGCCGTGCACAGGGTGTCACGTTGCAAGACCTGC
CTGAAACCGAACTGCCCGCTGTTCTGCAGCCGGTCGCGGAGGCCATGGATGCGATCGCTGCGGCCGATCT
TAGCCAGACGAGCGGGTTCGGCCCATTCGGACCGCAAGGAATCGGTCAATACACTACATGGCGTGATTTC
ATATGCGCGATTGCTGATCCCCATGTGTATCACTGGCAAACTGTGATGGACGACACCGTCAGTGCGTCCG
TCGCGCAGGCTCTCGATGAGCTGATGCTTTGGGCCGAGGACTGCCCCGAAGTCCGGCACCTCGTGCACGC
GGATTTCGGCTCCAACAATGTCCTGACGGACAATGGCCGCATAACAGCGGTCATTGACTGGAGCGAGGCG
ATGTTCGGGGATTCCCAATACGAGGTCGCCAACATCTTCTTCTGGAGGCCGTGGTTGGCTTGTATGGAGC
AGCAGACGCGCTACTTCGAGCGGAGGCATCCGGAGCTTGCAGGATCGCCGCGGCTCCGGGCGTATATGCT
CCGCATTGGTCTTGACCAACTCTATCAGAGCTTGGTTGACGGCAATTTCGATGATGCAGCTTGGGCGCAG
GGTCGATGCGACGCAATCGTCCGATCCGGAGCCGGGACTGTCGGGCGTACACAAATCGCCCGCAGAAGCG
CGGCCGTCTGGACCGATGGCTGTGTAGAAGTACTCGCCGATAGTGGAAACCGACGCCCCAGCACTCGTCC
GAGGGCAAAGGAATAGAGTAGATGCCGACCGAACAAGAGCTGATTTCGAGAACGCCTCAGCCAGCAACTC
GCGCGAGCCTAGCAAGGCAAATGCGAGAGAACGGCCTTACGCTTGGTGGCACAGTTCTCGTCCACAGTTC
GCTAAGCTCGCTCGGCTGGGTCGCGGGAGGGCCGGTCGCAGTGATTCAGGCCCTTCTGGATTGTGTTGGT
CCCCAGGGCACGATTGTCATGCCCACGCACTCGGGTGATCTGACTGATCCCGCAGATTGGAGATCGCCGC
CCGTGCCTGCCGATTGGGTGCAGATCCGTCGAGGGCCCGGTACCTTTAAGACCAATGACTTACAAGGCAG
CTGTAGATCTTAGCCACTTTTTAAAAGAAAAGGGGGGACTGGAAGGGCTAGCTCACTCCCAACGAAGACA
AGATCTGCTTTTTGCTTGTACTGGGTCTCTCTGGTTAGACCAGATCTGAGCCTGGGAGCTCTCTGGCTAA
CTAGGGAACCCACTGCTTAAGCCTCAATAAAGCTTGCCTTGAGTGCTTCAAGTAGTGTGTGCCCGTCTGT
TGTGTGACTCTGGTAACTAGAGATCCCTCAGACCCTTTTAGTCAGTGTGGAAAATCTCTAGCAGTAGTAG
TTCATGTCATCTTATTATTCAGTATTTATAACTTGCAAAGAAATGAATATCAGAGAGTGAGAGGAACTTG
TTTATTGCAGCTTATAATGGTTACAAATAAAGCAATAGCATCACAAATTTCACAAATAAAGCATTTTTTT
CACTGCATTCTAGTTGTGGTTTGTCCAAACTCATCAATGTATCTTATCATGTCTGGCTCTAGCTATCCCG
CCCCTAACTCCGCCCATCCCGCCCCTAACTCCGCCCAGTTCCGCCCATTCTCCGCCCCATGGCTGACTAA
TTTTTTTTATTTATGCAGAGGCCGAGGCCGCCTCGGCCTCTGAGCTATTCCAGAAGTAGTGAGGAGGCTT
TTTTGGAGGCCTAGGGACGTACCCAATTCGCCCTATAGTGAGTCGTATTACGCGCGCTCACTGGCCGTCG
TTTTACAACGTCGTGACTGGGAAAACCCTGGCGTTACCCAACTTAATCGCCTTGCAGCACATCCCCCTTT
CGCCAGCTGGCGTAATAGCGAAGAGGCCCGCACCGATCGCCCTTCCCAACAGTTGCGCAGCCTGAATGGC
GAATGGG
[124 nt withheld, positions 8128-8251]
C
[91 nt withheld, positions 8253-8343]
A
[49 nt withheld, positions 8345-8393]
CCTTTGACGTTGGAGTCCACGTTCTTT
[37 nt withheld, positions 8421-8457]
ACCCTATCTCGGTCTATTCTTTTGATTTATAAGGGATTTTGCCGATTTCGGCCTATTGGTTAAAAAATGA
GCTGATTTAACAAAAATTTAACGCGAATTTTAACAAAATATTAACGCTTACAATTTAGGTGGCACTTTTC
GGGGAAATGTGCGCGGAACCCCTATTTGTTTATTTTTCTAAATACATTCAAATATGTATCCGCTCATGAG
ACAATAACCCTGATAAATGCTTCAATAATATTGAAAAAGGAAGAGTATGAGTATTCAACATTTCCGTGTC
GCCCTTATTCCCTTTTTTGCGGCATTTTGCCTTCCTGTTTTTGCTCACCCAGAAACGCTGGTGAAAGTAA
AAGATGCTGAAGATCAGTTGGGTGCACGAGTGGGTTACATCGAACTGGATCTCAACAGCGGTAAGATCCT
TGAGAGTTTTCGCCCCGAAGAACGTTTTCCAATGATGAGCACTTTTAAAGTTCTGCTATGTGGCGCGGTA
TTATCCCGTATTGACGCCGGGCAAGAGCAACTCGGTCGCCGCATACACTATTCTCAGAATGACTTGGTTG
AGTACTCACCAGTCACAGAAAAGCATCTTACGGATGGCATGACAGTAAGAGAATTATGCAGTGCTGCCAT
AACCATGAGTGATAACACTGCGGCCAACTTACTTCTGACAACGATCGGAGGACCGAAGGAGCTAACCGCT
TTTTTGCACAACATGGGGGATCATGTAACTCGCCTTGATCGTTGGGAACCGGAGCTGAATGAAGCCATAC
CAAACGACGAGCGTGACACCACGATGCCTGTAGCAATGGCAACAACGTTGCGCAAACTATTAACTGGCGA
ACTACTTACTCTAGCTTCCCGGCAACAATTAATAGACTGGATGGAGGCGGATAAAGTTGCAGGACCACTT
CTGCGCTCGGCCCTTCCGGCTGGCTGGTTTATTGCTGATAAATCTGGAGCCGGTGAGCGTGGGTCTCGCG
GTATCATTGCAGCACTGGGGCCAGATGGTAAGCCCTCCCGTATCGTAGTTATCTACACGACGGGGAGTCA
GGCAACTATGGATGAACGAAATAGACAGATCGCTGAGATAGGTGCCTCACTGATTAAGCATTGGTAACTG
TCAGACCAAGTTTACTCATATATACTTTAGATTGATTTAAAACTTCATTTTTAATTTAAAAGGATCTAGG
TGAAGATCCTTTTTGATAATCTCATGACCAAAATCCCTTAACGTGAGTTTTCGTTCCACTGAGCGTCAGA
CCCCGTAGAAAAGATCAAAGGATCTTCTTGAGATCCTTTTTTTCTGCGCGTAATCTGCTGCTTGCAAACA
AAAAAACCACCGCTACCAGCGGTGGTTTGTTTGCCGGATCAAGAGCTACCAACTCTTTTTCCGAAGGTAA
CTGGCTTCAGCAGAGCGCAGATACCAAATACTGTTCTTCTAGTGTAGCCGTAGTTAGGCCACCACTTCAA
GAACTCTGTAGCACCGCCTACATACCTCGCTCTGCTAATCCTGTTACCAGTGGCTGCTGCCAGTGGCGAT
AAGTCGTGTCTTACCGGGTTGGACTCAAGACGATAGTTACCGGATAAGGCGCAGCGGTCGGGCTGAACGG
GGGGTTCGTGCACACAGCCCAGCTTGGAGCGAACGACCTACA
