>Addgene plasmid #26433 | pLenti CMVtight Hygro DEST (w769-1) | addgene partial sequence | sequence record 47838 | LNCX 5'-AGCTCGTTTAGTGAACCGTCAGATC-3'
TTGTACAAAAAAGCTGAACGAGAAACGTAAAATGATATAAATATCAATATATTAAATTAGATTTTGCATA
AAAAACAGACTACATAATACTGTAAAACACAACATATCCAGTCACTATGGCGGCCGCATTAGGCACCCCA
GGCTTTACACTTTATGCTTCCGGCTCGTATAATGTGTGGATTTTGAGTTAGGATCCGTCGAGATTTTCAG
GAGCTAAGGAAGCTAAAATGGAGAAAAAAATCACTGGATATACCACCGTTGATATATCCCAATGGCATCG
TAAAGAACATTTTGAGGCATTTCAGTCAGTTGCTCAATGTACCTATAACCAGACCGTTCAGCTGGATATT
ACGGCCTTTTTAAAGACCGTAAAGAAAAATAAGCACAAGTTTTATCCGGCCTTTATTCACATTCTTGCCC
GCCTGATGAATGCTCATCCGGAATTCCGTATGGCAATGAAAGACGGTGAGCTGGTGATATGGGATAGTGT
TCACCCTTGTTACACCGTTTTCCATGAGCAAACTGAAACGTTTTCATCGCTCTGGAGTGAATACCACGAC
GATTTCCGGCAGTTTCTACACATATATTCGCAAGATGTGGCGTGTTACGGTGAAAACCTGGCCTATTTCC
CTAAAGGGTTTATTGAGAATATGTTTT
